>Addgene plasmid #124000 | JPF0509 | addgene full sequence | sequence record 252324 | Addgene NGS Result
GTTACAGAGATGTTACGAACCCTGAACAGGTTGACTATTAATTGTGTCTGCTTGATGTGGACACCAGGTG
GCGCTGGACATCAGATTTGGAGAGGCAGTTGTCTAGGGAACCGGGCTCTGTGCCAGCGCAGGAGGCAGGC
TGGCTCTCCTATTCCAGGGATGCTCATCCAGGAAGGAAAGGTTGCATGCTGGACACACTAACCTTACAGC
GGTGGGCTCTATGGGGTACCTACGTAGGTACATAACTTACGGTAAATGGCCCGCCTGGCTGACCGCCCAA
CGACCCCCGCCCATTGACGTCAATAATGACGTATGTTCCCATAGTAACGCCAATAGGGACTTTCCATTGA
CGTCAATGGGTGGAGTATTTACGGTAAACTGCCCACTTGGCAGTACATCAAGTGTATCATATGCCAAGTA
CGCCCCCTATTGACGTCAATGACGGTAAATGGCCCGCCTGGCATTATGCCCAGTACATGACCTTATGGGA
CTTTCCTACTTGGCAGTACATCTACGTATTAGTCATCGCTATTACCATGGTGATGCGGTTTTGGCAGTAC
ATCAATGGGCGTGGATAGCGGTTTGACTCACGGGGATTTCCAAGTCTCCACCCCATTGACGTCAATGGGA
GTTTGTTTTGGCACCAAAATCAACGGGACTTTCCAAAATGTCGTAACAACTCCGCCCCATTGACGCAAAT
GGGCGGTAGGCGTGTACGGTGGGAGGTCTATATAAGCAGAGCTCGTTTAGTGAACCGTCAGATAGCCACC
ATGGGTAAAAAGCCTGAACTCACCGCGACGTCTGTCGAGAAGTTTCTGATCGAAAAGTTCGACAGCGTGT
CCGACCTGATGCAGCTCTCGGAGGGCGAAGAATCTCGTGCTTTCAGCTTCGATGTAGGAGGGCGTGGATA
TGTCCTGCGGGTAAATAGCTGCGCCGATGGTTTCTACAAAGATCGTTATGTTTATCGGCACTTTGCATCG
GCCGCGCTCCCGATTCCGGAAGTGCTTGACATTGGGGAATTTAGCGAGAGCCTGACCTATTGCATCTCCC
GCCGTGCACAGGGTGTCACGTTGCAAGACCTGCCTGAAACCGAACTGCCCGCTGTTCTGCAACCGGTCGC
GGAGGCCATGGATGCGATCGCTGCGGCCGATCTTAGCCAGACGAGCGGGTTCGGCCCATTCGGACCGCAA
GGAATCGGTCAATACACTACATGGCGTGATTTCATATGCGCGATTGCTGATCCCCATGTGTATCACTGGC
AAACTGTGATGGACGACACCGTCAGTGCGTCCGTCGCGCAGGCTCTCGATGAGCTGATGCTTTGGGCCGA
GGACTGCCCCGAAGTCCGGCACCTCGTGCACGCGGATTTCGGCTCCAACAATGTCCTGACGGACAATGGC
CGCATAACAGCGGTCATTGACTGGAGCGAGGCGATGTTCGGGGATTCCCAATACGAGGTCGCCAACATCT
TCTTCTGGAGGCCGTGGTTGGCTTGTATGGAGCAGCAGACGCGCTACTTCGAGCGGAGGCATCCGGAGCT
TGCAGGATCGCCGCGGCTCCGGGCGTATATGCTCCGCATTGGTCTTGACCAACTCTATCAGAGCTTGGTT
GACGGCAATTTCGATGATGCAGCTTGGGCGCAGGGTCGATGCGACGCAATCGTCCGATCCGGAGCCGGGA
CTGTCGGGCGTACACAAATCGCCCGCAGAAGCGCGGCCGTCTGGACCGATGGCTGTGTAGAAGTACTCGC
CGATAGTGGAAACCGACGCCCCAGCACTCGTCCGAGGGCAAAGGAATAACTCGAGCGACGCCTCGACTGT
GCCTTCTAGTTGCCAGCCATCTGTTGTTTGCCCCTCCCCCGTGCCTTCCTTGACCCTGGAAGGTGCCACT
CCCACTGTCCTTTCCTAATAAAATGAGGAAATTGCATCGCATTGTCTGAGTAGGTGTCATTCTATTCTGG
GGGGTGGGGTGGGGCAGGACAGCAAGGGGGAGGATTGGGAAGACAATAGCAGGCATGCTGGGGATGCGGT
GGGCTCTATGAGTATCGATACTAGTTAAAAGTTTTGTTACTTTATAGAAGAAATTTTGAGTTTTTGTTTT
TTTTTAATAAATAAATAAACATAAATAAATTGTTTGTTGAATTTATTATTAGTATGTAAGTGTAAATATA
ATAAAACTTAATATCTATTCAAATTAATAAATAAACCTCGATATACAGACCGATAAAACACATGCGTCAA
TTTTACGCATGATTATCTTTAACGTACGTCACAATATGATTATCTTTCTAGGGTTAATCTAGTATACGCG
TATGCGGCCGCTTAATTAATCCAGCTTTTGTTCCCTTTAGTGAGGGTTAATTCCGAGCGGCCGCGTGTTA
CAACCAATTAACCAATTCTGATTAGAAAAACTCATCGAGCATCAAATGAAACTGCAATTTATTCATATCA
GGATTATCAATACCATATTTTTGAAAAAGCCGTTTCTGTAATGAAGGAGAAAACTCACCGAGGCAGTTCC
ATAGGATGGCAAGATCCTGGTATCGGTCTGCGATTCCGACTCGTCCAACATCAATACAACCTATTAATTT
CCCCTCGTCAAAAATAAGGTTATCAAGTGAGAAATCACCATGAGTGACGACTGAATCCGGTGAGAATGGC
AAAAGCTTATGCATTTCTTTCCAGACTTGTTCAACAGGCCAGCCATTACGCTCGTCATCAAAATCACTCG
CATCAACCAAACCGTTATTCATTCGTGATTGCGCCTGAGCGAGGCGAAATACGCGATCGCTGTTAAAAGG
ACAATTACAAACAGGAATCGAATGCAACCGGCGCAGGAACACTGCCAGCGCATCAACAATATTTTCACCT
GAATCAGGATATTCTTCTAATACCTGGAATGCTGTTTTCCCGGGGATCGCAGTGGTGAGTAACCATGCAT
CATCAGGAGTACGGATAAAATGCTTGATGGTCGGAAGAGGCATAAATTCCGTCAGCCAGTTTAGTCTGAC
CATCTCATCTGTAACATCATTGGCAACGCTACCTTTGCCATGTTTCAGAAACAACTCTGGCGCATCGGGC
TTCCCATACAATCGATAGATTGTCGCACCTGATTGCCCGACATTATCGCGAGCCCATTTATACCCATATA
AATCAGCATCCATGTTGGAATTTAATCGCGGCCTGGAGCAAGACGTTTCCCGTTGAATATGGCTCATAAC
ACCCCTTGTATTACTGTTTATGTAAGCAGACAGTTTTATTGTTCATGATGATATATTTTTATCTTGTGCA
ATGTAACATCAGAGATTTTGAGACACAACGTGGCTTTGTTGAATAAATCGAACTTTTGCTGAGTTGAAGG
ATCAGTCATGACCAAAATCCCTTAACGTGAGTTTTCGTTCCACTGAGCGTCAGACCCCGTAGAAAAGATC
AAAGGATCTTCTTGAGATCCTTTTTTTCTGCGCGTAATCTGCTGCTTGCAAACAAAAAAACCACCGCTAC
CAGCGGTGGTTTGTTTGCCGGATCAAGAGCTACCAACTCTTTTTCCGAAGGTAACTGGCTTCAGCAGAGC
GCAGATACCAAATACTGTTCTTCTAGTGTAGCCGTAGTTAGGCCACCACTTCAAGAACTCTGTAGCACCG
CCTACATACCTCGCTCTGCTAATCCTGTTACCAGTGGCTGCTGCCAGTGGCGATAAGTCGTGTCTTACCG
GGTTGGACTCAAGACGATAGTTACCGGATAAGGCGCAGCGGTCGGGCTGAACGGGGGGTTCGTGCACACA
GCCCAGCTTGGAGCGAACGACCTACACCGAACTGAGATACCTACAGCGTGAGCTATGAGAAAGCGCCACG
CTTCCCGAAGGGAGAAAGGCGGACAGGTATCCGGTAAGCGGCAGGGTCGGAACAGGAGAGCGCACGAGGG
AGCTTCCAGGGGGAAACGCCTGGTATCTTTATAGTCCTGTCGGGTTTCGCCACCTCTGACTTGAGCGTCG
ATTTTTGTGATGCTCGTCAGGGGGGCGGAGCCTATGGAAAAACGCCAGCAACGCGGCCTTTTTACGGTTC
CTGGCCTTTTGCTGGCCTTTTGCTCACATGTTCTTTCCTGCGTTATCCCCTGATTCTGTGGATAACCGTG
CGGCCGCCAATTAATACGACTCACTATAGGGCGAATTGGGGCGCGCCATTCTAGATTAACCCTAGAAAGA
TAGTCTGCGTAAAATTGACGCATGCATTCTTGAAATATTGCTCTCTCTTTCTAAATAGCGCGAATCCGTC
GCTGTGCATTTAGGACATCTCAGTCGCCGCTTGGAGCTCCCGTGAGGCGTGCTTGTCAATGCGGTAAGTG
TCACTGATTTTGAACTATAACGACCGCGTGAGTCAAAATGACGCATGATTATCTTTTACGTGACTTTTAA
GATTTAACTCATACGATAATTATATTGTTATTTCATGTTCTACTTACGTGATAACTTATTATATATATAT
TTTCTTGTTATAGATATCAACTAGAATGCTAGCATGGGCCCAGATCTCCATGGGCCCTGAATTCGCATCT
AGACTGAACTGGCCGATAATTGCAGACGAGGAGCATCGCCCTTCCCCGGCCCTCAGGTAAGAGGACCAAA
TACCGTAGCCGTTTCCAATTTCAGTCCTTTAGCGCCACCTGGTGCTAACTACTCTATCACGCTTTTATCC
AATAACTACCTTTGTAAATTTCCTTTCAAAAGTTCTGGCCGGGCGCGGTGGCAACGATTACGCCAAGCTG
GCCGGCCCGTACGGCCACGCGGATCTCGACATTGATTATTGACTAGTCTGTGGAATGTGTGTCAGTTAGG
GTGTGGAAAGTCCCCAGGCTCCCCAGCAGGCAGAAGTATGCAAAGCATGCATCTCAATTAGTCAGCAACC
AGGTGTGGAAAGTCCCCAGGCTCCCCAGCAGGCAGAAGTATGCAAAGCATGCATCTCAATTAGTCAGCAA
CCATAGTCCCGCCCCTAACTCCGCCCATCCCGCCCCTAACTCCGCCCAGTTCCGCCCATTCTCCGCCCCA
TGGCTGACTAATTTTTTTTATTTATGCAGAGGCCGAGGCCGCCTCTGCCTCTGAGCTATTCCAGAAGTAG
TGAGGAGGCTTTTTTGGAGGCCTAGGCTTTTGCAAAAAGCTCCCGGGAGCTTGTATATCCAGCCACTATG
CCCAAGAAGAAGAGGAAGGTGGAGGACGCCGGTTCTGTGAGCGTGATCAAGCCCGAGATGAAGATCAAGC
TGTGCATGAGGGGCACCGTGAACGGCCACAACTTCGTGATCGAGGGCGAGGGCAAGGGCAACCCCTACGA
GGGCACCCAGATCCTGGACCTGAACGTGACCGAGGGCGCCCCCCTGCCCTTCGCCTACGACATCCTGACC
ACCGTGTTCCAGTACGGCAACAGGGCCTTCACCAAGTACCCCGCCGACATCCAGGACTACTTCAAGCAGA
CCTTCCCCGAGGGCTACCACTGGGAGAGGAGCATGACCTACGAGGACCAGGGCATCTGCACCGCCACCAG
CAACATCAGCATGAGGGGCGACTGCTTCTTCTACGACATCAGGTTCGACGGCACCAACTTCCCCCCCAAC
GGCCCCGTGATGCAGAAGAAGACCCTGAAGTGGGAGCCCAGCACCGAGAAGATGTACGTGGAGGACGGCG
TGCTGAAGGGCGACGTGAACATGAGGCTGCTGCTGGAGGGCGGCGGCCACTACAGGTGCGACTTCAAGAC
CACCTACAAGGCCAAGAAGGAGGTGAGGCTGCCCGACGCCCACAAGATCGACCACAGGATCGAGATCCTG
AAGCACGACAAGGACTACAACAAGGTGAAGCTGTACGAGAACGCCGTGGCCAGGTACTCCATGCTGCCCA
GCCAGGCCGGATCCTAACTCGAGCGACGCCTCGACTGTGCCTTCTAGTTGCCAGCCATCTGTTGTTTGCC
CCTCCCCCGTGCCTTCCTTGACCCTGGAAGGTGCCACTCCCACTGTCCTTTCCTAATAAAATGAGGAAAT
TGCATCGCATTGTCTGAGTAGGTGTCATTCTATTCTGGGGGGTGGGGTGGGGCAGGACAGCAAGGGGGAG
GATTGGGAAGACAATAGCAGGCATGCTGGGGATGCGGTGGGCTCTATGGGCTGGTTCTGTATGGGCACAG
ACAACCTAACTAATTTCCTGGCCCTCAAGGTGACTTGCTTGAACTTGCCACCTTCGCCACTAGGGGGCAG
CATTGGTTTACACAGGGTGAACAAACGTTCAATTCTAAACTAATATTCTTTGGTGGGAAAGTGTGTTCAT
TTTGGTTTGTTTTGAAGAAGTCACTTCATACCTTTGAACTGGGGTTAAGCTGGTTAACTCCCAAAAACGC
CATATATGGAGTTCCGCGTTACATAACTTACGGTAAATGGCCCGCCTGGCTGACCGCCCAACGACCCCCG
CCCATTGACGTCAATAATGACGTATGTTCCCATAGTAACGCCAATAGGGACTTTCCATTGACGTCAATGG
GTGGAGTATTTACGGTAAACTGCCCACTTGGCAGTACATCAAGTGTATCATATGCCAAGTACGCCCCCTA
TTGACGTCAATGACGGTAAATGGCCCGCCTGGCATTATGCCCAGTACATGACCTTATGGGACTTTCCTAC
TTGGCAGTACATCTACGTATTAGTCATCGCTATTACCATGGTCGAGGTGAGCCCCACGTTCTGCTTCACT
CTCCCCATCTCCCCCCCCTCCCCACCCCCAATTTTGTATTTATTTATTTTTTAATTATTTTGTGCAGCGA
TGGGGGCGGGGGGGGGGGGGGGGCGCGCCAGGCGGGGCGGGGCGGGGGGGGGGGCGGGGCGGGGCGAGGC
GGAGAGGTGCGGCGGCAGCCAATCAGAGCGGCGCGCTCCGAAAGTTTCCTTTTATGGCGAGGCGGCGGCG
GCGGCGGCCCTATAAAAAGCGAAGCGCGCGGCGGGCGGGAGTCGCTGCGCGCTGCCTTCGCCCCGTGCCC
CGCTCCGCCGCCGCCTCGCGCCGCCCGCCCCGGCTCTGACTGACCGCGTTACTCCCACAGGTGAGCGGGC
GGGACGGCCCTTCTCCTCCGGGCTGTAATTAGCGCTTGGTTTAATGACGGCTTGTTTCTTTTCTGTGGCT
GCGTGAAAGCCTTGAGGGGCTCCGGGAGGGCCCTTTGTGCGGGGGGAGCGGCTCGGGGGGTGCGTGCGTG
TGTGTGTGCGTGGGGAGCGCCGCGTGCGGCTCCGCGCTGCCCGGCGGCTGTGAGCGCTGCGGGCGCGGCG
CGGGGCTTTGTGCGCTCCGCAGTGTGCGCGAGGGGAGCGCGGCCGGGGGCGGTGCCCCGCGGTGCGGGGG
GGGCTGCGAGGGGAACAAAGGCTGCGTGCGGGGTGTGTGCGTGGGGGGGTGAGCAGGGGGTGTGGGCGCG
TCGGTCGGGCTGCAACCCCCCCTGCACCCCCCTCCCCGAGTTGCTGAGCACGGCCCGGCTTCGGGTGCGG
GGCTCCGTACGGGGCGTGGCGCGGGGCTCGCCGTGCCGGGCGGGGGGTGGCGGCAGGTGGGGGTGCCGGG
CGGGGCGGGGCCGCCTCGGGCCGGGGAGGGCTCGGGGGAGGGGCGCGGCGGCCCCCGGAGTGCCGGCGGC
TGTCGAGGCGCGGCGAGCCGCAGCCATTGCCTTTTATGGTAATCGTGCGAGAGGGCGCAGGGACTTCCTT
TGTCCCAAATCTGTGCGGAGCCGAAATCTGGGAGGCGCCGCCGCACCCCCTCTAGCGGGCGCGGGGCGAA
GCGGTGCGGCGCCGGCAGGAAGGAAATGGGCGGGGAGGGCCTTCGTGCGTCGCCGCGCCGCCGTCCCCTT
CTCCCTCTCCAGCCTCGGGGCTGTCCGCGGGGGGACGGCTGCCTTCGGGGGGGACGGGGCAGGGCGGGGT
TCGGCTTCTGGCGTGTGACCGGCGGCTCTAGAGCCTCTGCTAACCATGTTCATGCCTTCTTCTTTTTCCT
ACAGCTCCTGGGCAACGTGCTGGTTATTGTGCTGTCTCATCATTTTGGCAAAGAATTCGCCACTATGCCA
GAGCCAGCGAAGTCTGCTCCCGCCCCGAAAAAGGGCTCCAAGAAGGCGGTGACTAAGGCGCAGAAGAAAG
GCGGCAAGAAGCGCAAGCGCAGCCGCAAGGAGAGCTATTCCATCTATGTGTACAAGGTTCTGAAGCAGGT
CCACCCTGACACCGGCATTTCGTCCAAGGCCATGGGCATCATGAATTCGTTTGTGAACGACATTTTCGAG
CGCATCGCAGGTGAGGCTTCCCGCCTGGCGCATTACAACAAGCGCTCGACCATCACCTCCAGGGAGATCC
AGACGGCCGTGCGCCTGCTGCTGCCTGGGGAGTTGGCCAAGCACGCCGTGTCCGAGGGTACTAAGGCCAT
CACCAAGTACACCAGCGCTAAGGGTTCTGTATCAAAAGGCGAGGCGGTCATTAAAGAGTTCATGAGGTTT
AAAGTCCATATGGAAGGAAGCATGAATGGTCACGAGTTTGAGATAGAGGGAGAGGGTGAGGGAAGGCCGT
ACGAAGGGACGCAAACTGCGAAGTTGAAGGTAACGAAAGGCGGCCCTCTGCCATTCTCTTGGGACATCCT
TTCACCGCAATTTATGTACGGCTCTAGGGCCTTCACAAAACACCCCGCCGATATTCCGGATTACTATAAA
CAAAGTTTTCCTGAGGGCTTCAAGTGGGAAAGAGTAATGAACTTCGAGGATGGGGGAGCTGTGACGGTTA
CTCAAGACACTAGCCTGGAGGACGGTACTCTTATATACAAGGTAAAACTAAGAGGGACGAATTTTCCGCC
AGACGGCCCCGTGATGCAAAAAAAAACTATGGGGTGGGAAGCATCCACCGAGAGGCTGTACCCCGAAGAC
GGGGTCCTGAAGGGTGATATTAAAATGGCATTAAGATTAAAAGATGGCGGGAGATACTTAGCTGACTTCA
AGACTACATATAAAGCCAAAAAACCTGTACAGATGCCTGGAGCTTACAATGTGGATCGTAAGCTGGATAT
TACATCCCACAACGAAGATTATACCGTGGTGGAGCAGTACGAGCGTTCAGAGGGGCGTCACTCCACCGGG
GGTATGGATGAATTATACAAGAGCGGTCTTAGAAGCAGGGCGCAAGCGTCAAATTCAGCGGTAGATGGAA
CAGCAGGTCCAGGTAGTACTGGCAGCAGAGGATCCTAACTCGAGATTCACTCCTCAGGTGCAGGCTGCCT
ATCAGAAGGTGGTGGCTGGTGTGGCCAATGCCCTGGCTCACAAATACCACTGAGATCTTTTTCCCTCTGC
CAAAAATTATGGGGACATCATGAAGCCCCTTGAGCATCTGACTTCTGGCTAATAAAGGAAATTTATTTTC
ATTGCAATAGTGTGTTGGAATTTTTTGTGTCTCTCACTCGGAAGGACATATGGGAGGGCAAATCATTTAA
AACATCAGAATGAGTATTTGGTTTAGAGTTTGGCAACATATGCCCATATGCTGGCTGCCATGAACAAAGG
TTGGCTATAAAGAGGTCATCAGTATATGAAACAGCCCCCTGCTGTCCATTCCTTATTCCATAGAAAAGCC
TTGACTTGAGGTTAGATTTTTTTTATATTTTGTTTTGTGTTATTTTTTTCTTTAACATCCCTAAAATTTT
CCTTACATGTTTTACTAGCCAGATTTTTCCTCCTCTCCTGACTACTCCCAGTCATAGCTGTCCCTCTTCT
CTTATGGAGATCCCTCGACCTGCAGCCCAAGCTTGGCGTAATGCTGAGCA
Features (pLannotate 1.2.2; 19 found; start..end, strand, type, name):
    239..539     +  enhancer       CMV enhancer: human cytomegalovirus immediate early enhancer
    540..743     +  promoter       CMV promoter: human cytomegalovirus (CMV) immediate early promoter
    777..1798    +  CDS            HygR (fragment): aminoglycoside phosphotransferase from E. coli; aph(4)-Ia; confers resistance to hygromycin
   1817..2024    +  polyA_signal   bGH poly(A) signal: bovine growth hormone polyadenylation signal
   2344..2362    -  promoter       T3 promoter: promoter for bacteriophage T3 RNA polymerase
   2402..3217    -  CDS            KanR: aminoglycoside phosphotransferase; aph(3')-Ia; confers resistance to kanamycin in bacteria or G418 (Geneticin®) in eukaryotes
   3442..4030    +  rep_origin     ori: high-copy-number ColE1/pMB1/pBR322/pUC origin of replication
   4142..4160    +  promoter       T7 promoter: promoter for bacteriophage T7 RNA polymerase
   4788..4807    +  enhancer       CMV enhancer (fragment): human cytomegalovirus immediate early enhancer
   4817..5146    +  promoter       SV40 promoter: SV40 enhancer and early promoter
   5217..5888    +  CDS            hmAzami-Green: humanized monomeric Azami-Green fluorescent protein mammalian codon-optimized
   5915..6139    +  polyA_signal   bGH poly(A) signal: bovine growth hormone polyadenylation signal
   6387..6690    +  enhancer       CMV enhancer: human cytomegalovirus immediate early enhancer
   6692..6967    +  promoter       chicken β-actin promoter: No description available
   6968..7984    +  intron         chimeric intron: chimera between introns from chicken β-actin and rabbit β-globin
   8045..8422    +  CDS            H2B: human histone H2B; HIST1H2BJ
   8429..9121    +  CDS            mScarlet: mScarlet is a basic (constitutively fluorescent) red fluorescent protein published in 2016, derived from synthetic construct. It has moderate acid sensitivity.
   9216..9290    +  CDS            HBB (fragment): HBB_PONPY - Experimental evidence at transcript level: Swiss-Prot protein existence level 2. Involved in oxygen transport from the lung to the various peripheral tissues. From Pongo pygmaeus (Bornean orangutan).
   9361..9416    +  polyA_signal   β-globin poly(A) signal: rabbit β-globin polyadenylation signal (Gil and Proudfoot, 1987)
