[The description below was written by a language model from this plasmid's Addgene catalogue record and pLannotate feature annotations shown in this document.]
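Description:
JPF0509 is a mammalian expression plasmid built on the MTK0_043 PiggyBac destination backbone from a modular mammalian cloning toolkit. It is intended for transposase-mediated integration of a two-colour reporter cassette into mammalian genomes. It is propagated in E. coli through a high-copy ColE1/pUC-type origin with kanamycin selection (aph(3')-Ia). A separate CMV enhancer/promoter–hygromycin resistance–bGH poly(A) unit provides a marker for selecting stable mammalian integrants. The PiggyBac terminal repeats are implied by the catalogue description but are not annotated in the feature table, so it cannot be confirmed which elements they flank. Short T3 and T7 phage promoters flank the bacterial portion.

The payload consists of two tandem transcription units in the same orientation. The first expresses humanized monomeric Azami-Green, described in the insert name as NLS-tagged, and is terminated by a bGH polyadenylation signal. The record is inconsistent about its promoter. The purpose field says pPGK1, whereas the insert name and the sequence annotation both indicate the SV40 enhancer/early promoter, and no PGK promoter is detected. The second unit uses the strong CAG promoter (CMV enhancer, chicken β-actin promoter and chimeric intron) to drive a human histone H2B–mScarlet fusion, ending in a rabbit β-globin poly(A) region. The annotated "HBB fragment" probably reflects globin-derived sequence within that terminator rather than an expressed protein.

Because both fluorophores are targeted to the nucleus, the constitutive red signal serves as an internal normalization for copy number or delivery. The green-to-red ratio therefore reports the relative strength of the test promoter. The depositor notes that the plasmid was used for a figure in the toolkit publication, apparently as part of such part characterization.
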