Addgene plasmid #124000: JPF0509
Purpose: Encodes pPGK1 driving expression of mAzamiGreen with an mScarlet normalization in a PiggyBac destination vector
Depositing lab: Hana El-Samad. Depositing organization: University of California, San Francisco (UCSF). Publication: A Toolkit for Rapid Modular Construction of Biological Circuits in Mammalian Cells. Fonseca JP, Bonny AR, Kumar GR, Ng AH, Town J, Wu QC, Aslankoohi E, Chen SY, Dods G, Harrigan P, Osimiri LC, Kistler AL, El-Samad H. ACS Synth Biol. 2019 Nov 15;8(11):2593-2606. doi: 10.1021/acssynbio.9b00322. Epub 2019 Nov 5. PubMed 31686495.
Backbone
  Vector backbone: MTK0_043
  Vector type: Mammalian Expression
Growth in bacteria
  Bacterial resistance: Kanamycin, 50 μg/mL
  Growth temperature: 37°C
  Growth strain: DH5alpha
  Copy number: Unknown
Gene/Insert
  Gene/Insert name: PB_pSV40-NLS-mAzamiGreen-bghpA_pCAG-H2B::mScarlet-rglpA
  Species: Synthetic
  Cloning method: Restriction Enzyme; 5′ cloning site unknown (unknown if destroyed); 3′ cloning site unknown (unknown if destroyed)
Terms and licenses: Academic/Nonprofit Terms; Industry Terms: Not Available to Industry
Depositor comments: Plasmid used to generate Fig .2a Please visit https://www.biorxiv.org/content/10.1101/506188v2 for BioRxiv preprint
How to cite: JPF0509 was a gift from Hana El-Samad (Addgene plasmid # 124000 ; http://n2t.net/addgene:124000 ; RRID:Addgene_124000)
